>Addgene plasmid #207756 | qTAG-C-Solo-mScarlet-H2BC11 | addgene full sequence | sequence record 415157 | Addgene NGS Result
TCGCGCGTTTCGGTGATGACGGTGAAAACCTCTGACACATGCAGCTCCCGGAGACGGTCACAGCTTGTCT
GTAAGCGGATGCCGGGAGCAGACAAGCCCGTCAGGGCGCGTCAGCGGGTGTTGGCGGGTGTCGGGGCTGG
CTTAACTATGCGGCATCAGAGCAGATTGTACTGAGAGTGCACCATATGCGGTGTGAAATACCGCACAGAT
GCGTAAGGAGAAAATACCGCATCAGGCGCCATTCGCCATTCAGGCTGCGCAACTGTTGGGAAGGGCGATC
GGTGCGGGCCTCTTCGCTATTACGCCAGCTGGCGAAAGGGGGATGTGCTGCAAGGCGATTAAGTTGGGTA
ACGCCAGGGTTTTCCCAGTCACGACGTTGTAAAACGACGGCCAGTGAATTCATCCTGATTGGGCAGACCT
GACCTCTGACGTTACCCTGAATAACTACCAATCAGACACAAGACTTCAACTCTTCACCTTATTTGCATAA
GCGATTCTATATAAAAGCGCCTTGTCATACCCTGCTCACGCTGTTTTTCCTTTTCGTTGGCGCTTTATAG
CTACACAGTGCT
[378 nt withheld, positions 573-950]
GGAGGAAGCGGAGGATCTGGCGGTACCGGCGGAAGCATGGTGAGCAAGGGCGAGGCAGTGATCAAGGAGT
TCATGCGGTTCAAGGTGCACATGGAGGGCTCCATGAACGGCCACGAGTTCGAGATCGAGGGCGAGGGCGA
GGGCCGCCCCTACGAGGGCACCCAGACCGCCAAGCTGAAGGTGACCAAGGGTGGCCCCCTGCCCTTCTCC
TGGGACATCCTGTCCCCTCAGTTCATGTACGGCTCCAGGGCCTTCACCAAGCACCCCGCCGACATCCCCG
ACTACTATAAGCAGTCCTTCCCCGAGGGCTTCAAGTGGGAGCGCGTGATGAACTTCGAGGACGGCGGCGC
CGTGACCGTGACCCAGGACACCTCCCTGGAGGACGGCACCCTGATCTACAAGGTGAAGCTCCGCGGCACC
AACTTCCCTCCTGACGGCCCCGTAATGCAGAAGAAGACAATGGGCTGGGAAGCGTCCACCGAGCGGTTGT
ACCCCGAGGACGGCGTGCTGAAGGGCGACATTAAGATGGCCCTGCGCCTGAAGGACGGCGGCCGCTACCT
GGCGGACTTCAAGACCACCTACAAGGCCAAGAAGCCCGTGCAGATGCCCGGCGCCTACAACGTCGACCGC
AAGTTGGACATCACCTCCCACAACGAGGACTACACCGTGGTGGAACAGTACGAACGCTCCGAGGGCCGCC
ACTCCACCGGCGGCATGGACGAGCTGTACAAGGGAGGTTCCCTCGAGACCGGTAAGAGCAAGTGATAAAC
AGTGAGTTGGTTGCAAACTCTCAACCCTAACGGCTCTTTTAAGAGCCACCCATGTTCTCAAAGAAAGAGC
TGGTGCTTGTATTCCTCCTCTGCTGGCCACTGACAAACCCTTGTAACTTGCTACTGTGTTTTTTGGTCTG
AAGTAGAGCAGTTATTTAACTAATCCTTAGTGACTTTTTTTTTTTAGATCTGCCATTCTAATCTTAGAGT
TAAGTAAGGAGATGGGAAATTTTCTATTATAAGTTCGAAACCAATTAAAATACGTTAGAAACCCATCAAA
ATACTCGTCGGTCCCCCGTCGGTTAGTGATTTGGAACAGTGCCAAGTTGCAGCGGTTGTCAGTTTGAATT
TGCCCGGGCAACGCCCGCCCTTCCTCTGCATCCTGATTGGTTGTTGTATCCAGGAAGTCCACGGTCGGCT
TGGGTGCGCCAAAGGAATCCAAACCCCGCCTTTATTTGGCCTTCCTTACAAACTCAGTAAACTGTCAGTT
TCTCATTCTTTAGTATTTTATCGCTTTCGGGAAGGAGATTTATTTCTAATTAGTAAGCTTGGCGTAATCA
TGGTCATAGCTGTTTCCTGTGTGAAATTGTTATCCGCTCACAATTCCACACAACATACGAGCCGGAAGCA
TAAAGTGTAAAGCCTGGGGTGCCTAATGAGTGAGCTAACTCACATTAATTGCGTTGCGCTCACTGCCCGC
TTTCCAGTCGGGAAACCTGTCGTGCCAGCTGCATTAATGAATCGGCCAACGCGCGGGGAGAGGCGGTTTG
CGTATTGGGCGCTCTTCCGCTTCCTCGCTCACTGACTCGCTGCGCTCGGTCGTTCGGCTGCGGCGAGCGG
TATCAGCTCACTCAAAGGCGGTAATACGGTTATCCACAGAATCAGGGGATAACGCAGGAAAGAACATGTG
AGCAAAAGGCCAGCAAAAGGCCAGGAACCGTAAAAAGGCCGCGTTGCTGGCGTTTTTCCATAGGCTCCGC
CCCCCTGACGAGCATCACAAAAATCGACGCTCAAGTCAGAGGTGGCGAAACCCGACAGGACTATAAAGAT
ACCAGGCGTTTCCCCCTGGAAGCTCCCTCGTGCGCTCTCCTGTTCCGACCCTGCCGCTTACCGGATACCT
GTCCGCCTTTCTCCCTTCGGGAAGCGTGGCGCTTTCTCATAGCTCACGCTGTAGGTATCTCAGTTCGGTG
TAGGTCGTTCGCTCCAAGCTGGGCTGTGTGCACGAACCCCCCGTTCAGCCCGACCGCTGCGCCTTATCCG
GTAACTATCGTCTTGAGTCCAACCCGGTAAGACACGACTTATCGCCACTGGCAGCAGCCACTGGTAACAG
GATTAGCAGAGCGAGGTATGTAGGCGGTGCTACAGAGTTCTTGAAGTGGTGGCCTAACTACGGCTACACT
AGAAGAACAGTATTTGGTATCTGCGCTCTGCTGAAGCCAGTTACCTTCGGAAAAAGAGTTGGTAGCTCTT
GATCCGGCAAACAAACCACCGCTGGTAGCGGTGGTTTTTTTGTTTGCAAGCAGCAGATTACGCGCAGAAA
AAAAGGATCTCAAGAAGATCCTTTGATCTTTTCTACGGGGTCTGACGCTCAGTGGAACGAAAACTCACGT
TAAGGGATTTTGGTCATGAGATTATCAAAAAGGATCTTCACCTAGATCCTTTTAAATTAAAAATGAAGTT
TTAAATCAATCTAAAGTATATATGAGTAAACTTGGTCTGACAGTTACCAATGCTTAATCAGTGAGGCACC
TATCTCAGCGATCTGTCTATTTCGTTCATCCATAGTTGCCTGACTCCCCGTCGTGTAGATAACTACGATA
CGGGAGGGCTTACCATCTGGCCCCAGTGCTGCAATGATACCGCGAGACCCACGCTCACCGGCTCCAGATT
TATCAGCAATAAACCAGCCAGCCGGAAGGGCCGAGCGCAGAAGTGGTCCTGCAACTTTATCCGCCTCCAT
CCAGTCTATTAATTGTTGCCGGGAAGCTAGAGTAAGTAGTTCGCCAGTTAATAGTTTGCGCAACGTTGTT
GCCATTGCTACAGGCATCGTGGTGTCACGCTCGTCGTTTGGTATGGCTTCATTCAGCTCCGGTTCCCAAC
GATCAAGGCGAGTTACATGATCCCCCATGTTGTGCAAAAAAGCGGTTAGCTCCTTCGGTCCTCCGATCGT
TGTCAGAAGTAAGTTGGCCGCAGTGTTATCACTCATGGTTATGGCAGCACTGCATAATTCTCTTACTGTC
ATGCCATCCGTAAGATGCTTTTCTGTGACTGGTGAGTACTCAACCAAGTCATTCTGAGAATAGTGTATGC
GGCGACCGAGTTGCTCTTGCCCGGCGTCAATACGGGATAATACCGCGCCACATAGCAGAACTTTAAAAGT
GCTCATCATTGGAAAACGTTCTTCGGGGCGAAAACTCTCAAGGATCTTACCGCTGTTGAGATCCAGTTCG
ATGTAACCCACTCGTGCACCCAACTGATCTTCAGCATCTTTTACTTTCACCAGCGTTTCTGGGTGAGCAA
AAACAGGAAGGCAAAATGCCGCAAAAAAGGGAATAAGGGCGACACGGAAATGTTGAATACTCATACTCTT
CCTTTTTCAATATTATTGAAGCATTTATCAGGGTTATTGTCTCATGAGCGGATACATATTTGAATGTATT
TAGAAAAATAAACAAATAGGGGTTCCGCGCACATTTCCCCGAAAAGTGCCACCTGACGTCTAAGAAACCA
TTATTATCATGACATTAACCTATAAAAATAGGCGTATCACGAGGCCCTTTCGTC
Features (pLannotate 1.2.2; 13 found; start..end, strand, type, name):
    137..236     +  misc_feature   bom (fragment): basis of mobility region from pBR322
    242..399     -  CDS            lacZα (fragment): LacZα fragment of β-galactosidase; lacZ fragment
    573..950     +  CDS            H2B (sequence withheld): human histone H2B; HIST1H2BJ
    987..1682    +  CDS            mScarlet: mScarlet is a basic (constitutively fluorescent) red fluorescent protein published in 2016, derived from synthetic construct. It has moderate acid sensitivity.
   1746..1791    +  ncRNA          Histone3: Accession: RF00032 - Histone 3' UTR stem-loop
   2307..2323    -  protein_bind   lac operator: The lac repressor binds to the lac operator to inhibit transcription in E. coli. This inhibition can be relieved by adding lactose or isopropyl-β-D-thiogalactopyranoside (IPTG). lac repressor encoded by lacI
   2331..2361    -  promoter       lac promoter: promoter for the E. coli lac operon
   2376..2397    -  protein_bind   CAP binding site: CAP binding activates transcription in the presence of cAMP. E. coli catabolite activator protein
   2410..2502    -  CDS            lacI (fragment): lac repressor; lacI; The lac repressor binds to the lac operator to inhibit transcription in E. coli. This inhibition can be relieved by adding lactose or isopropyl-β-D-thiogalactopyranoside (IPTG).
   2685..3273    -  rep_origin     ori: high-copy-number ColE1/pMB1/pBR322/pUC origin of replication
   3444..4304    -  CDS            AmpR: β-lactamase; bla; confers resistance to ampicillin, carbenicillin, and related antibiotics
   4305..4409    -  promoter       AmpR promoter: bla
   4504..35      +  CDS            rop (fragment) (across the origin): Rop protein, which maintains plasmids at low copy number; rop
