[The description below was written by a language model from this plasmid's Addgene catalogue record and pLannotate feature annotations shown in this document.]
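Description:
qTAG-C-Solo-mScarlet-H2BC11 is a CRISPR donor template built in the pUC19 backbone, designed to insert the red fluorescent protein mScarlet at the C-terminus of the endogenous human H2BC11 (HIST1H2BJ) histone H2B gene. It is propagated in E. coli as a high-copy plasmid through the ColE1/pUC origin and selected with ampicillin via the β-lactamase gene and its own promoter. The remaining annotated backbone elements (lacZα fragment, lac promoter and operator, CAP site, and short lacI, rop and bom fragments) are pUC-type cloning vector remnants with no role in the tagging function.

The roughly 1.9 kb insert sits within the former lacZα cloning region and consists of H2BC11 homology arms flanking the tag. The feature table shows the H2B coding sequence directly upstream of the mScarlet open reading frame on the same strand, separated by a short unannotated stretch that is presumably a linker, although the record does not describe it. Downstream lies the histone 3' UTR stem-loop, which in the genome governs processing of replication-dependent histone mRNAs, so the right arm appears to correspond to native sequence following the stop codon. No mammalian promoter, polyadenylation signal or selection cassette is annotated, consistent with the "Solo" tag-only design: expression of the fusion depends on correct integration and the endogenous H2BC11 regulatory elements.

The plasmid is meant to be co-transfected with a companion px330-PITCh-H2BC11 plasmid supplying the sgRNA, which directs cleavage at the locus to promote integration. The resulting H2B-mScarlet fusion labels chromatin at endogenous expression levels, allowing visualisation of nuclei in human cells.
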