Addgene plasmid #207756: qTAG-C-Solo-mScarlet-H2BC11
Purpose: Donor template for mScarlet insertion into the C-terminus of the H2BC11 locus for nuclei visualization. To be co-transfected with sgRNA plasmid px330-PITCh-H2BC11 Addgene #207755
Depositing lab: Laurence Pelletier. Depositing organization: Sinai Health System. Publication: qTAG: an adaptable plasmid scaffold for CRISPR-based endogenous tagging. Philip R, Sharma A, Matellan L, Erpf AC, Hsu WH, Tkach JM, Wyatt HDM, Pelletier L. EMBO J. 2024 Dec 12. doi: 10.1038/s44318-024-00337-5. PubMed 39668248.
Backbone
  Vector backbone: pUC19
  Backbone manufacturer: Invitrogen
  Backbone size w/o insert (bp): 2686
  Vector type: Mammalian Expression, CRISPR ; Donor Template
Growth in bacteria
  Bacterial resistance: Ampicillin, 100 μg/mL
  Growth temperature: 37°C
  Growth strain: DH5alpha
  Copy number: High Copy
Gene/Insert
  Gene/Insert name: H2BC11 Homology Arms flanking a mScarlet Tag (alt name: H2BC11)
  Species: H. sapiens (human)
  Insert size (bp): 1863
  Entrez Gene: H2BC11 (a.k.a. H2B/r, H2BFR, H2BJ, HIST1H2BJ)
  Cloning method: Unknown
  Sequencing primers: 5′ CTGCAAGGCGATTAAGTTGGGTAAC; 3′ GGCTCGTATGTTGTGTGGAATTGT
Terms and licenses: Academic/Nonprofit Terms; Industry Terms: Not Available to Industry
Depositor comments: To be co-transfected with sgRNA plasmid px330-PITCh-H2BC11 https://www.addgene.org/207755 . Please visit https://www.biorxiv.org/content/10.1101/2023.11.01.565029v3 for bioRxiv preprint.
How to cite: qTAG-C-Solo-mScarlet-H2BC11 was a gift from Laurence Pelletier (Addgene plasmid # 207756 ; http://n2t.net/addgene:207756 ; RRID:Addgene_207756)
